Addgene plasmid #187136: pDEST_FLAG-HUWE1_delta169-189
Purpose: mammalian cell expression of FLAG-HUWE1 delta169-189
Depositing lab: Eric Fischer. Depositing organization: Dana-Farber Cancer Institute. Publication: Solenoid architecture of HUWE1 contributes to ligase activity and substrate recognition. Hunkeler M, Jin CY, Ma MW, Monda JK, Overwijn D, Bennett EJ, Fischer ES. Mol Cell. 2021 Sep 2;81(17):3468-3480.e7. doi: 10.1016/j.molcel.2021.06.032. Epub 2021 Jul 26. PubMed 34314700.
Backbone
  Vector backbone: pDEST
  Vector type: Mammalian Expression
Growth in bacteria
  Bacterial resistance: Ampicillin, 100 μg/mL
  Growth temperature: 37°C
  Growth strain: DH5alpha
  Copy number: High Copy
Gene/Insert
  Gene/Insert name: HUWE1
  Species: H. sapiens (human)
  Insert size (bp): 13059
  Mutation: delta169-189
  Entrez Gene: HUWE1 (a.k.a. ARF-BP1, HECTH9, HSPC272, Ib772, LASU1, MRXST, MULE, URE-B1, UREB1)
  Tag / fusion protein: 1xFLAG (N terminal on insert)
  Cloning method: Gateway Cloning
Terms and licenses: Academic/Nonprofit Terms; Industry Terms: Not Available to Industry
How to cite: pDEST_FLAG-HUWE1_delta169-189 was a gift from Eric Fischer (Addgene plasmid # 187136 ; http://n2t.net/addgene:187136 ; RRID:Addgene_187136)
