[The description below was written by a language model from this plasmid's Addgene catalogue record and pLannotate feature annotations shown in this document.]
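Description:
pDEST_FLAG-HUWE1_delta169-189 is a mammalian expression plasmid of about 17.8 kb, built by Gateway cloning in a pDEST backbone, that drives expression of a FLAG-tagged internal deletion mutant of the human E3 ubiquitin ligase HUWE1. It is propagated in E. coli through a high-copy ColE1/pUC-type origin and selected with ampicillin via the β-lactamase gene and its native promoter. An f1 phage origin is also present, along with pUC-derived remnants (lacZα and lacI fragments, lac promoter and operator, CAP site, a partial multiple cloning site) and a T7 promoter, none of which contribute to the mammalian expression function.

The expression cassette consists of the human cytomegalovirus immediate-early enhancer and promoter, an attB1 site, the roughly 13.1 kb HUWE1 open reading frame, an attB2 site and a human growth hormone polyadenylation signal. The attB sites are the scars left by Gateway recombination of the insert into the destination vector. According to the catalogue entry, a single FLAG epitope sits at the N terminus of the insert, for detection or affinity capture of the protein; it is not annotated separately in the feature table. The coding sequence lacks residues 169–189. An SV40 enhancer/early promoter lies downstream of the poly(A) signal, but no mammalian selection marker is annotated after it, so the record supports transient expression rather than any stated stable selection.

HUWE1 is a very large ligase that ubiquitinates substrates such as MCL1 and DNA polymerase beta. The construct's stated purpose is mammalian cell expression of the deletion variant, and it derives from work on how HUWE1 architecture relates to ligase activity and substrate recognition. The record does not state the specific functional consequence of the deletion.
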