Features (pLannotate 1.2.2; 18 found; start..end, strand, type, name):
      4..158     -  CDS            lacZα (fragment): LacZα fragment of β-galactosidase; lacZ fragment
    318..697     +  enhancer       CMV enhancer: human cytomegalovirus immediate early enhancer
    699..898     +  promoter       CMV promoter: human cytomegalovirus (CMV) immediate early promoter
    995..1019    +  protein_bind   attB1: mutant version of attB; recombination site for the Gateway® BP reaction BP Clonase™
   1043..14101   +  CDS            HUWE1: HUWE1_HUMAN - Also known as KIAA0312, KIAA1578, UREB1. Experimental evidence at protein level: Swiss-Prot protein existence level 1. E3 ubiquitin-protein ligase which mediates ubiquitination and subsequent proteasomal degradation of target proteins (PubMed:15989957, PubMed:19713937, PubMed:15567145, PubMed:15767685, PubMed:18488021, PubMed:17567951, PubMed:19037095, PubMed:20534529). Regulates apoptosis by catalyzing the polyubiquitination and degradation of MCL1 (PubMed:15989957). Mediates monoubiquitination of DNA polymerase beta (POLB) at 'Lys-41', 'Lys-61' and 'Lys-81', thereby playing a r
  14117..14141   -  protein_bind   attB2: mutant version of attB; recombination site for the Gateway® BP reaction BP Clonase™
  14156..14174   -  misc_feature   MCS (fragment): pUC18/19 multiple cloning site
  14175..14797   +  polyA_signal   hGH poly(A) signal: human growth hormone polyadenylation signal
  14826..15155   +  promoter       SV40 promoter: SV40 enhancer and early promoter
  15194..15212   -  promoter       T7 promoter: promoter for bacteriophage T7 RNA polymerase
  15248..15270   -  protein_bind   lac operator (fragment): The lac repressor binds to the lac operator to inhibit transcription in E. coli. This inhibition can be relieved by adding lactose or isopropyl-β-D-thiogalactopyranoside (IPTG). lac repressor encoded by lacI
  15274..15304   -  promoter       lac promoter: promoter for the E. coli lac operon
  15319..15340   -  protein_bind   CAP binding site: CAP binding activates transcription in the presence of cAMP. E. coli catabolite activator protein
  15353..15445   -  CDS            lacI (fragment): lac repressor; lacI; The lac repressor binds to the lac operator to inhibit transcription in E. coli. This inhibition can be relieved by adding lactose or isopropyl-β-D-thiogalactopyranoside (IPTG).
  15628..16216   -  rep_origin     ori: high-copy-number ColE1/pMB1/pBR322/pUC origin of replication
  16387..17247   -  CDS            AmpR: β-lactamase; bla; confers resistance to ampicillin, carbenicillin, and related antibiotics
  17248..17352   -  promoter       AmpR promoter: bla
  17379..17807   +  rep_origin     f1 ori (sequence partly withheld): f1 bacteriophage origin of replication; arrow indicates direction of (+) strand synthesis
>Addgene plasmid #187136 | pDEST_FLAG-HUWE1_delta169-189 | addgene full sequence | sequence record 369427 | Addgene NGS Result
CCATTCGCCATTCAGGCTGCGCAACTGTTGGGAAGGGCGATCGGTGCGGGCCTCTTCGCTATTACGCCAG
CTGGCGAAAGGGGGATGTGCTGCAAGGCGATTAAGTTGGGTAACGCCAGGGTTTTCCCAGTCACGACGTT
GTAAAACGACGGCCAGTGCCAAGCTGATCTATACATTGAATCAATATTGGCAATTAGCCATATTAGTCAT
TGGTTATATAGCATAAATCAATATTGGCTATTGGCCATTGCATACGTTGTATCTATATCATAATATGTAC
ATTTATATTGGCTCATGTCCAATATGACCGCCATGTTGACATTGATTATTGACTAGTTATTAATAGTAAT
CAATTACGGGGTCATTAGTTCATAGCCCATATATGGAGTTCCGCGTTACATAACTTACGGTAAATGGCCC
GCCTGGCTGACCGCCCAACGACCCCCGCCCATTGACGTCAATAATGACGTATGTTCCCATAGTAACGCCA
ATAGGGACTTTCCATTGACGTCAATGGGTGGAGTATTTACGGTAAACTGCCCACTTGGCAGTACATCAAG
TGTATCATATGCCAAGTCCGCCCCCTATTGACGTCAATGACGGTAAATGGCCCGCCTGGCATTATGCCCA
GTACATGACCTTACGGGACTTTCCTACTTGGCAGTACATCTACGTATTAGTCATCGCTATTACCATGGTG
ATGCGGTTTTGGCAGTACACCAATGGGCGTGGATAGCGGTTTGACTCACGGGGATTTCCAAGTCTCCACC
CCATTGACGTCAATGGGAGTTTGTTTTGGCACCAAAATCAACGGGACTTTCCAAAATGTCGTAATAACCC
CGCCCCGTTGACGCAAATGGGCGGTAGGCGTGTACGGTGGGAGGTCTATATAAGCAGAGCTCGTTTAGTG
AACCGTCAGAATTGATCTACCATGGACTACAAAGACGATGACGACAAGCTTGCGGCCGCGAATTCATCGA
TAGATCTGATATCAACAAGTTTGTACAAAAAAGCAGGCTTTAAAGGAACCAATTCAGTCGACATGAAAGT
AGACAGGACTAAACTGAAGAAGACACCTACTGAGGCTCCTGCAGACTGCAGAGCCTTAATAGACAAACTC
AAAGTTTGTAATGATGAGCAACTTCTCTTGGAACTGCAGCAGATCAAAACATGGAACATTGGAAAGTGCG
AGTTATATCACTGGGTGGACCTGTTGGACCGCTTCGATGGAATACTGGCAGATGCTGGACAGACAGTGGA
GAATATGTCATGGATGCTCGTATGTGATAGGCCAGAAAGAGAGCAACTGAAAATGCTTCTCTTGGCTGTG
TTGAACTTCACAGCCTTGCTCATTGAGTACAGCTTTTCCCGGCATCTGTACAGTTCCATAGAGCATTTGA
CAACTTTATTGGCTTCCTCTGATATGCAAGTGGTGCTGGCAGTCCTCAATCTCCTATATGTATTTAGCAA
AAGATCAAACTACATCACTCGTCTGGGATCTGACAAGAGGACCCCGCTGCTAACTCGGCTACAACATTTG
GCAGAGAAATATCCACCCAGTGCAACTACACTACACTTTGAATTCTATGCAGATCCTGGGGCCGAGGTCA
AAATTGAGAAAAGGACAACTAGTAACACACTACATTATATTCACATAGAGCAACTTGACAAGATTTCAGA
AAGCCCTTCTGAAATCATGGAATCTCTTACCAAAATGTACAGCATTCCTAAGGATAAGCAGATGCTGTTA
TTTACACACATACGACTGGCCCATGGCTTTTCTAATCACAGGAAGCGATTGCAGGCAGTTCAGGCCAGAC
TGCATGCAATATCTATATTAGTGTATTCCAATGCCTTGCAGGAATCAGCAAACAGTATCTTGTATAATGG
CTTGATAGAGGAGTTAGTGGACGTGCTGCAAATAACGGATAAGCAGCTTATGGAGATTAAAGCAGCTTCT
TTACGAACATTAACATCAATTGTCCACTTGGAGAGAACTCCCAAACTCAGCAGTATTATTGACTGTACTG
GAACTGCCTCCTACCATGGATTTTTGCCAGTGCTTGTAAGGAACTGTATCCAGGCCATGATTGATCCTTC
CATGGATCCATACCCTCACCAGTTTGCCACTGCTCTCTTCTCTTTTTTATACCATCTGGCCAGCTACGAT
GCTGGTGGTGAAGCCTTGGTCTCCTGTGGAATGATGGAAGCCTTATTGAAGGTCATAAAGTTTCTTGGCG
ATGAACAGGACCAGATAACATTTGTCACCAGAGCCGTCAGAGTGGTTGACCTTATCACCAACCTGGATAT
GGCAGCTTTTCAATCCCATAGTGGACTTTCTATCTTCATTTATAGACTTGAGCATGAAGTAGATCTGTGC
CGAAAAGAATGTCCGTTTGTGATCAAGCCAAAGATCCAGAGACCCAATACTACACAAGAAGGAGAGGAAA
TGGAAACTGATATGGATGGAGTCCAGTGTATTCCACAACGAGCAGCACTTCTGAAATCCATGTTGAATTT
CCTCAAGAAGGCCATCCAAGACCCTGCTTTCTCAGATGGCATACGACATGTGATGGATGGTTCTCTGCCT
ACCTCCCTGAAACACATCATCAGCAATGCAGAATACTATGGCCCATCACTCTTCCTCCTAGCTACTGAAG
TGGTGACTGTGTTTGTATTTCAAGAACCATCACTGCTCTCCTCACTCCAGGACAATGGATTGACAGATGT
CATGCTGCATGCACTGCTTATCAAAGATGTTCCTGCTACCCGTGAAGTCCTTGGCTCCCTCCCAAATGTA
TTCAGTGCACTCTGTTTGAATGCCCGAGGTCTTCAGTCTTTTGTTCAGTGTCAGCCTTTTGAACGCCTCT
TCAAAGTTCTTCTGTCTCCAGATTACCTCCCAGCCATGCGGAGGAGGAGAAGTTCTGATCCCCTTGGGGA
TACTGCATCCAACCTGGGGAGTGCTGTCGATGAGCTCATGAGACATCAGCCCACCCTTAAAACAGATGCA
ACGACTGCCATCATCAAGTTACTTGAAGAAATCTGTAATCTTGGAAGGGACCCCAAATACATCTGTCAGA
AGCCATCGATCCAGAAGGCAGATGGCACTGCCACTGCTCCTCCCCCAAGGTCTAATCATGCCGCAGAAGA
AGCCTCTAGTGAGGATGAGGAGGAAGAGGAAGTACAGGCCATGCAGAGCTTTAATTCTACCCAGCAAAAT
GAAACTGAGCCTAATCAGCAGGTTGTTGGTACAGAGGAACGTATTCCTATTCCCCTCATGGATTACATCC
TTAATGTGATGAAATTTGTGGAATCTATTCTGAGCAACAATACAACAGATGACCACTGCCAGGAATTTGT
GAATCAGAAAGGACTGTTGCCTTTGGTTACCATTTTGGGTCTTCCCAATCTGCCCATTGACTTTCCCACA
TCTGCTGCCTGTCAGGCTGTTGCAGGTGTCTGCAAATCCATATTGACACTGTCACATGAACCCAAAGTCC
TTCAAGAGGGTCTCCTTCAGTTGGACTCCATCCTCTCCTCCCTGGAGCCCTTACACCGCCCCATTGAATC
CCCTGGGGGCTCAGTGTTGTTGCGAGAACTGGCTTGCGCAGGCAATGTTGCTGATGCTACCCTCTCAGCC
CAGGCCACACCTCTGCTGCATGCACTCACTGCTGCCCATGCCTACATCATGATGTTTGTTCATACTTGCA
GAGTTGGACAGAGTGAAATTCGTTCCATCTCCGTAAACCAGTGGGGCTCTCAATTGGGTCTGAGTGTTTT
GAGCAAGCTGAGCCAGTTATACTGTTCCCTGGTGTGGGAAAGCACTGTCCTCCTCTCTCTGTGTACCCCA
AACAGCCTACCATCTGGGTGTGAATTTGGCCAGGCAGATATGCAGAAACTGGTTCCAAAGGATGAGAAGG
CAGGTACGACCCAGGGCGGAAAAAGATCAGATGGGGAACAGGATGGAGCAGCTGGAAGTATGGATGCTTC
TACCCAGGGCTTATTAGAAGGCATTGGGCTAGATGGTGACACATTGGCTCCCATGGAGACAGATGAACCT
ACTGCTTCAGACTCTAAGGGCAAATCTAAAATCACACCAGCAATGGCTGCCAGAATTAAGCAAATCAAGC
CTTTGTTATCAGCTTCCTCCAGATTAGGCCGAGCACTTGCTGAGCTATTTGGACTTCTTGTTAAACTTTG
TGTGGGATCTCCTGTCCGCCAGAGAAGGAGCCATCATGCTGCCAGCACCACTACAGCACCGACACCTGCC
GCGCGATCAACAGCCTCAGCTCTCACTAAGCTCTTGACTAAGGGGTTATCTTGGCAGCCCCCACCATATA
CACCTACTCCCCGATTCAGGCTGACATTCTTCATCTGTTCAGTTGGTTTCACATCCCCAATGCTGTTTGA
TGAGAGGAAGTATCCCTACCACCTCATGCTGCAAAAATTTCTCTGCTCCGGAGGCCACAATGCTCTTTTT
GAAACTTTCAACTGGGCTCTGTCCATGGGAGGTAAAGTTCCTGTTTCTGAGGGATTGGAACACTCAGACT
TGCCTGATGGCACAGGAGAATTCCTAGATGCCTGGCTTATGCTGGTGGAGAAGATGGTGAATCCCACCAC
GGTGCTTGAATCTCCACATTCGCTGCCTGCCAAATTGCCTGGAGGTGTCCAGAACTTTCCCCAGTTCAGT
GCACTGCGCTTCCTTGTGGTAACTCAGAAAGCAGCCTTTACTTGCATCAAAAACTTATGGAACCGGAAAC
CCCTGAAGGTATATGGTGGACGAATGGCTGAATCGATGCTGGCCATTCTATGCCACATCCTCCGAGGAGA
ACCTGTGATTCGAGAGAGACTAAGCAAGGAGAAGGAGGGGTCTCGAGGAGAAGAGGATACAGGGCAAGAG
GAAGGTGGCTCCCGCCGGGAACCTCAAGTCAACCAGCAACAACTGCAACAGCTCATGGACATGGGCTTCA
CAAGGGAACATGCAATGGAGGCACTGTTGAACACCAGCACCATGGAGCAGGCCACAGAGTACCTTTTAAC
CCACCCTCCTCCAATCATGGGAGGAGTTGTTCGGGATCTCAGCATGTCTGAAGAGGACCAGATGATGAGA
GCAATTGCTATGTCTCTGGGACAGGATATTCCAATGGATCAAAGGGCAGAGTCACCTGAGGAAGTTGCTT
GCCGGAAGGAGGAAGAGGAACGGAAAGCTCGGGAAAAGCAGGAGGAGGAAGAGGCTAAATGTCTAGAGAA
GTTCCAGGATGCTGACCCGTTGGAACAAGATGAGCTCCACACTTTCACAGATACTATGTTGCCAGGCTGC
TTCCACCTTCTTGATGAGCTGCCAGACACAGTATACCGTGTGTGTGACCTGATCATGACAGCAATCAAAC
GTAATGGAGCAGATTATCGTGACATGATTCTGAAGCAAGTAGTCAATCAGGTGTGGGAAGCTGCTGATGT
ATTGATCAAAGCTGCTCTTCCCCTGACAACAAGTGACACAAAAACCGTGTCAGAGTGGATAAGTCAGATG
GCCACACTGCCCCAGGCCTCCAATTTGGCTACTAGAATCTTGCTTTTAACGCTACTTTTTGAGGAGTTGA
AGCTACCTTGTGCTTGGGTGGTTGAATCAAGTGGCATCCTTAATGTCCTAATCAAACTCTTGGAAGTGGT
TCAGCCCTGCCTCCAGGCAGCCAAGGAGCAGAAGGAAGTCCAGACCCCAAAGTGGATCACACCAGTGTTG
CTCCTGATTGATTTCTATGAAAAGACAGCCATCTCCTCAAAAAGGAGAGCCCAGATGACTAAGTACCTGC
AATCCAACAGCAACAACTGGCGCTGGTTTGATGATCGCTCTGGGCGTTGGTGTAGTTACAGTGCAAGCAA
CAATAGCACTATTGATTCTGCCTGGAAATCTGGAGAGACAAGCGTGCGATTCACTGCAGGCCGAAGAAGA
TACACGGTCCAATTCACTACAATGGTGCAGGTTAATGAGGAAACAGGGAACCGACGCCCTGTGATGCTGA
CTCTCCTCAGGGTACCTCGGCTGAATAAAAATTCAAAAAACAGCAATGGACAGGAACTAGAGAAGACGCT
GGAAGAAAGCAAAGAAATGGATATCAAACGTAAAGAAAATAAAGGCAATGATACCCCTTTGGCCCTAGAG
AGTACAAACACTGAAAAGGAGACAAGCCTGGAGGAAACAAAAATCGGGGAGATCCTGATCCAGGGCTTGA
CAGAAGATATGGTGACTGTTTTAATCCGGGCCTGCGTGAGCATGCTGGGAGTCCCTGTGGACCCAGATAC
TTTGCATGCCACCCTTCGTCTCTGTCTGAGGCTCACCCGGGACCACAAATATGCCATGATGTTTGCAGAA
CTGAAGAGTACCCGCATGATCTTGAATTTGACCCAGAGCTCAGGCTTCAATGGGTTTACTCCCCTGGTCA
CCCTTCTCTTAAGACACATCATTGAGGACCCCTGTACCCTTCGTCATACCATGGAAAAGGTTGTTCGCTC
AGCAGCTACAAGTGGAGCTGGTAGCACTACCTCTGGTGTTGTGTCTGGCAGCCTCGGCTCTCGGGAGATC
AACTACATCCTTCGTGTCCTTGGGCCAGCCGCATGCCGCAATCCAGACATATTCACAGAAGTGGCCAACT
GCTGTATCCGCATCGCCCTTCCTGCCCCTCGAGGCTCAGGAACTGCTTCAGATGATGAATTTGAGAATCT
TAGAATTAAAGGCCCTAATGCTGTACAGCTGGTGAAGACCACCCCTTTGAAGCCCTCACCTCTGCCTGTC
ATCCCTGATACTATCAAGGAAGTGATCTATGATATGCTGAATGCTCTGGCTGCATACCATGCTCCAGAGG
AAGCCGATAAATCTGATCCTAAACCTGGGGTTATGACCCAAGAGGTTGGCCAGCTCCTGCAAGACATGGG
TGATGATGTATACCAGCAGTACCGGTCACTTACGCGTCAGAGCAGTGACTTTGATACGCAGTCAGGTTTT
TCCATTAATAGTCAGGTCTTTGCTGCAGATGGTGCCTCCACTGAGACTTCCGCATCTGGGACCTCCCAAG
GAGAGGCTTCAACTCCAGAGGAGTCTCGAGATGGGAAGAAAGATAAAGAAGGGGACCGGGCCTCTGAGGA
AGGCAAACAGAAAGGCAAGGGCAGCAAACCTTTAATGCCTACCTCCACTATCCTTCGTCTTCTGGCAGAG
TTGGTGAGGTCCTATGTTGGTATTGCTACCCTGATTGCCAACTACAGCTACACTGTGGGCCAGTCTGAAC
TGATCAAAGAGGACTGCAGTGTGCTAGCTTTTGTTCTGGACCACCTGCTCCCACATACCCAGAATGCAGA
AGACAAGGACACCCCTGCCTTGGCCCGCCTGTTCCTCGCAAGCCTGGCTGCTGCAGGGAGTGGCACAGAT
GCCCAGGTGGCCCTAGTGAATGAAGTAAAAGCAGCCCTTGGACGGGCACTGGCTATGGCTGAGAGTACAG
AGAAACATGCCAGGCTTCAGGCAGTGATGTGTATCATCAGTACTATCATGGAGTCCTGCCCCTCCACCTC
CAGCTTCTACAGCAGTGCCACAGCGAAGACCCAGCACAATGGCATGAACAACATCATTCGGCTTTTCCTG
AAGAAGGGACTGGTTAATGACCTGGCCAGAGTACCTCACAGCTTAGACCTGTCCAGTCCCAACATGGCCA
ACACAGTCAATGCTGCTCTGAAGCCTTTGGAAACACTTTCCCGGATTGTGAACCAGCCCAGTAGCCTTTT
TGGCAGCAAGAGTGCTTCTAGCAAGAACAAGTCTGAGCAGGATGCCCAAGGAGCCTCTCAAGATTCCAGT
AGCAACCAGCAGGACCCAGGCGAGCCTGGGGAAGCAGAAGTGCAGGAGGAGGATCATGATGTCACTCAGA
CAGAGGTGGCAGATGGGGATATCATGGATGGGGAGGCTGAAACCGACTCAGTGGTGATTGCTGGGCAGCC
TGAGGTGCTCAGTTCACAAGAGATGCAGGTTGAGAATGAGCTGGAGGACCTGATAGATGAGTTGCTTGAG
AGGGATGGCGGATCTGGGAACAGTACAATTATAGTGAGCAGAAGTGGAGAGGATGAATCACAAGAGGACG
TGCTGATGGATGAAGCTCCTTCCAACCTCAGCCAAGCTTCCACCTTGCAGGCCAACCGAGAAGATTCCAT
GAATATCCTGGACCCTGAGGATGAGGAGGAGCACACTCAGGAAGAGGACAGCAGTGGCAGTAACGAGGAT
GAGGATGATAGTCAGGATGAAGAGGAGGAGGAGGAGGAAGATGAGGAAGATGATCAGGAGGATGATGAAG
GTGAAGAGGGAGATGAAGACGATGACGACGATGGCTCTGAGATGGAATTGGATGAGGATTATCCTGATAT
GAACGCTTCTCCCTTGGTCCGATTTGAGCGCTTTGACCGGGAGGATGATCTCATCATTGAGTTTGACAAC
ATGTTCTCCAGTGCTACAGACATCCCCCCATCCCCAGGAAATATCCCTACCACCCATCCACTGATGGTGC
GCCATGCAGACCACAGTTCTCTGACACTGGGCAGTGGCTCTTCAACAACTCGTCTCACCCAGGGCATCGG
GCGCAGTCAGAGGACCCTAAGGCAGCTGACGGCCAATACTGGCCACACCATTCATGTTCACTACCCTGGG
AATCGCCAGCCCAACCCTCCTCTTATACTGCAGAGGTTGCTTGGTCCCTCAGCTGCTGCTGACATCCTTC
AGCTGAGCAGCAGCCTTCCCCTACAAAGCCGGGGTCGGGCCCGCCTCCTGGTAGGCAACGATGACGTCCA
CATCATCGCCCGTTCTGATGATGAGCTGCTGGATGACTTTTTCCATGATCAGAGCACAGCTACCAGCCAA
GCAGGAACCCTGTCCAGCATCCCCACAGCCCTGACCCGCTGGACAGAAGAATGCAAAGTTCTCGATGCTG
AGAGCATGCATGACTGTGTTTCAGTGGTTAAAGTGTCCATTGTCAATCACCTGGAATTCCTGAGGGATGA
GGAGCTGGAAGAAAGGCGAGAGAAGCGCAGGAAACAACTGGCTGAGGAAGAAACAAAGATAACTGATAAA
GGCAAAGAAGATAAGGAGAACAGGGATCAGAGTGCACAGTGTACTGCATCTAAGTCAAATGACTCCACTG
AACAGAATCTCTCAGATGGGACGCCTATGCCTGACAGCTACCCAACAACCCCATCTTCAACTGATGCAGC
TACATCTGAGTCCAAGGAGACCCTTGGCACTCTGCAATCCTCACAACAGCAACCAACACTCCCAACCCCA
CCAGCTTTGGGAGAGGTTCCTCAGGAGCTGCAGTCTCCAGCTGGAGAAGGGGGCAGCTCTACACAGCTAT
TGATGCCTGTAGAGCCAGAGGAATTGGGTCCCACAAGGCCAAGTGGGGAAGCAGAAACAACTCAGATGGA
GTTATCCCCAGCTCCCACTATAACCTCACTTTCCCCAGAGAGAGCTGAGGATTCTGATGCACTGACGGCT
GTCAGCAGTCAGCTAGAAGGCTCTCCTATGGATACAAGCAGCCTGGCTTCCTGTACCTTAGAGGAGGCTG
TGGGTGACACTTCAGCAGCTGGCAGTTCTGAGCAGCCCAGAGCAGGCAGCTCCACTCCTGGGGATGCCCC
ACCAGCTGTGGCGGAAGTGCAAGGCAGGAGTGATGGGTCAGGGGAATCTGCCCAGCCACCTGAGGACAGC
TCCCCACCTGCATCCTCTGAGAGCTCTTCCACCAGAGATTCTGCCGTGGCCATTTCTGGCGCCGATTCCC
GAGGAATCCTAGAAGAGCCGTTGCCTTCAACAAGCAGTGAAGAAGAAGATCCCCTTGCGGGTATCAGTCT
CCCTGAAGGTGTGGACCCCTCTTTTCTGGCTGCCCTGCCTGATGACATCCGTCGGGAAGTTCTACAGAAC
CAGCTAGGCATTCGTCCACCAACCCGGACTGCCCCCTCCACAAATAGCTCAGCGCCTGCAGTGGTGGGGA
ATCCTGGTGTGACTGAGGTGAGTCCCGAGTTTCTTGCGGCACTGCCACCCGCGATCCAAGAGGAAGTACT
GGCACAGCAGAGAGCTGAGCAGCAGCGACGAGAACTAGCACAGAATGCCAGCTCAGACACCCCTATGGAC
CCTGTGACCTTCATCCAGACTCTGCCCTCAGACCTGCGCCGTAGTGTCCTAGAGGATATGGAGGACAGTG
TGTTAGCTGTGATGCCACCTGACATTGCAGCTGAGGCTCAAGCCCTGAGACGAGAGCAAGAAGCCCGGCA
GCGACAGCTCATGCATGAGCGTCTGTTTGGGCACAGTAGCACCTCCGCACTCTCTGCTATTCTCCGAAGC
CCGGCTTTCACCAGTCGCTTAAGTGGCAACCGTGGGGTCCAGTATACTCGCCTTGCTGTGCAGAGAGGTG
GCACCTTCCAGATGGGGGGTAGCAGCAGCCATAACAGGCCTTCTGGCAGTAATGTAGATACTCTCCTCCG
CCTCCGAGGACGGCTCCTTCTGGACCACGAAGCCCTTTCTTGTCTCTTGGTCCTACTTTTTGTGGATGAG
CCAAAGCTCAATACTAGCCGTCTACACCGAGTACTGAGAAATCTCTGCTACCATGCCCAGACCCGCCACT
GGGTCATCCGCAGTCTGCTCTCCATCTTGCAGCGCAGCAGTGAGAGTGAGCTATGCATTGAAACACCCAA
ACTCACTACAAGTGAGGAAAAGGGCAAAAAGTCGAGCAAGAGCTGTGGGTCAAGTAGCCATGAGAACCGT
CCCCTGGACCTGCTACACAAGATGGAGTCAAAGAGCTCCAACCAGCTTTCCTGGCTCTCAGTATCCATGG
ATGCAGCCCTAGGCTGCAGGACTAATATATTTCAGATCCAGCGTTCAGGGGGGCGTAAACATACCGAGAA
GCATGCAAGCGGTGGCTCCACCGTCCACATCCATCCCCAAGCTGCTCCTGTTGTCTGCAGACACGTTTTG
GATACACTCATTCAATTGGCCAAGGTATTTCCCAGCCACTTCACACAGCAGCGGACCAAAGAAACAAACT
GTGAGAGTGATCGGGAAAGGGGCAATAAGGCCTGTAGCCCATGCTCCTCACAGTCCTCCAGCAGTGGCAT
TTGCACAGACTTCTGGGACTTATTGGTAAAACTGGACAACATGAATGTCAGCCGGAAAGGCAAGAACTCC
GTGAAGTCAGTGCCAGTGAGCGCTGGCGGTGAGGGGGAAACCTCTCCATACAGCCTCGAGGCCTCTCCAC
TGGGGCAGCTCATGAACATGTTGTCACACCCAGTCATCCGCCGGAGCTCTCTCTTAACTGAGAAACTCCT
CAGACTCCTTTCTCTCATCTCAATTGCTCTCCCAGAAAACAAGGTGTCAGAAGCACAGGCTAATTCTGGC
AGCGGTGCTTCCTCCACCACCACTGCCACCTCAACCACATCTACCACCACCACCACTGCCGCCTCCACCA
CGCCCACACCCCCTACTGCACCCACCCCTGTCACTTCTGCTCCAGCCCTGGTTGCTGCCACGGCTATTTC
CACCATTGTCGTAGCTGCTTCGACCACAGTGACTACCCCCACGACTGCTACCACTACTGTTTCAATTTCT
CCCACTACTAAGGGCAGCAAATCTCCAGCGAAGGTGAGTGATGGGGGCAGCAGCAGTACAGACTTTAAGA
TGGTGTCCTCTGGCCTCACTGAAAACCAGCTACAGCTCTCTGTAGAGGTGTTGACATCCCACTCTTGTTC
TGAGGAAGGCTTAGAGGATGCAGCCAACGTACTACTGCAGCTCTCCCGGGGGGACTCTGGGACCCGGGAC
ACTGTTCTCAAGCTGCTACTGAATGGAGCCCGCCATCTGGGTTATACCCTTTGTAAACAAATAGGTACCC
TGCTGGCCGAGCTGCGGGAATACAACCTCGAGCAGCAGCGGCGAGCCCAATGTGAAACCCTCTCTCCTGA
TGGCCTGCCTGAGGAGCAGCCACAGACCACCAAGCTGAAGGGCAAAATGCAGAGCAGGTTTGACATGGCT
GAGAATGTGGTAATTGTGGCATCTCAGAAGCGACCTTTGGGTGGCCGGGAGCTCCAGCTGCCTTCTATGT
CCATGTTGACATCCAAGACATCTACCCAGAAGTTCTTCTTGAGGGTACTACAGGTCATCATCCAGCTCCG
GGACGACACGCGCCGGGCTAACAAGAAAGCCAAGCAGACAGGCAGGCTAGGTTCCTCCGGTTTAGGCTCA
GCTAGCAGCATCCAGGCAGCTGTTCGGCAGCTGGAGGCTGAGGCTGATGCCATTATACAAATGGTACGTG
AGGGTCAAAGGGCGCGGAGACAGCAACAAGCAGCAACGTCGGAGTCTAGCCAGTCAGAGGCGTCTGTCCG
GAGGGAGGAATCACCCATGGATGTGGACCAGCCATCTCCCAGTGCTCAAGATACTCAATCCATTGCCTCC
GATGGAACCCCACAGGGGGAGAAGGAAAAGGAAGAAAGACCACCTGAGTTACCCCTGCTCAGCGAGCAGC
TGAGTTTGGACGAGCTGTGGGACATGCTTGGGGAGTGTCTAAAGGAACTAGAGGAATCCCATGACCAGCA
TGCGGTGCTAGTGCTACAGCCTGCTGTCGAGGCCTTCTTTCTGGTCCATGCCACAGAGCGGGAGAGCAAG
CCTCCTGTCCGAGACACCCGTGAGAGCCAGCTGGCACACATCAAGGACGAGCCTCCTCCACTCTCCCCTG
CCCCCTTAACCCCAGCCACGCCTTCCTCCCTTGACCCATTCTTCTCCCGGGAGCCCTCATCTATGCACAT
CTCCTCAAGCCTGCCCCCTGACACACAGAAGTTCCTTCGCTTTGCAGAGACTCACCGCACTGTGTTAAAC
CAGATCCTACGGCAGTCCACGACCCACCTTGCTGATGGGCCTTTTGCTGTCCTGGTAGACTACATTCGTG
TCCTCGACTTTGATGTCAAGCGCAAATATTTCCGCCAAGAGCTGGAGCGTTTAGATGAGGGGCTCCGGAA
AGAAGACATGGCTGTGCATGTCCGTCGTGACCATGTGTTTGAAGACTCCTATCGTGAGCTGCATCGCAAA
TCCCCCGAAGAAATGAAGAATCGATTGTATATAGTATTTGAAGGAGAAGAAGGGCAGGATGCTGGCGGGC
TCCTGCGGGAGTGGTATATGATCATCTCTCGAGAGATGTTTAACCCTATGTATGCCTTGTTCCGTACCTC
ACCTGGTGATCGAGTCACCTACACCATCAATCCATCTTCCCACTGCAACCCCAACCATCTGTCCTATTTT
AAATTTGTCGGACGCATTGTGGCCAAAGCTGTATATGACAACCGTCTTCTGGAGTGCTACTTTACTCGAT
CCTTTTACAAACACATCTTGGGCAAGTCAGTCAGATATACAGATATGGAGAGTGAAGATTACCACTTCTA
CCAAGGTCTGGTTTATCTGCTGGAAAATGATGTCTCCACACTAGGCTATGACCTCACCTTCAGCACTGAG
GTCCAAGAGTTTGGAGTTTGTGAAGTTCGTGACCTCAAACCCAATGGGGCCAACATCTTGGTAACAGAGG
AGAATAAGAAGGAGTATGTACACCTGGTATGCCAGATGAGAATGACAGGAGCCATCCGCAAGCAGTTGGC
GGCTTTCTTAGAAGGCTTCTATGAGATCATTCCAAAGCGCCTCATTTCCATCTTCACTGAGCAGGAGTTA
GAGCTGCTTATATCAGGACTGCCCACCATTGACATCGATGATCTGAAATCCAACACTGAATACCACAAGT
ACCAGTCCAACTCTATTCAGATCCAGTGGTTCTGGAGAGCATTGCGTTCTTTCGATCAAGCTGACCGTGC
CAAGTTCCTCCAGTTTGTCACGGGTACTTCCAAGGTACCCCTGCAAGGCTTTGCTGCCCTCGAAGGCATG
AATGGCATTCAGAAGTTTCAGATCCATCGAGATGATAGGTCCACAGATCGCCTGCCTTCAGCTCACACAT
GTTTTAATCAGCTGGATCTGCCTGCCTATGAGAGCTTTGAGAAGCTCCGCCACATGCTACTGTTGGCTAT
CCAGGAGTGCTCTGAAGGCTTTGGGCTGGCCTAATAAGCGGCCGCGACCCAGCTTTCTTGTACAAAGTGG
TTGATATCGGTACCAGTCGACTCTAGAGGATCCCGGGTGGCATCCCTGTGACCCCTCCCCAGTGCCTCTC
CTGGCCCTGGAAGTTGCCACTCCAGTGCCCACCAGCCTTGTCCTAATAAAATTAAGTTGCATCATTTTGT
CTGACTAGGTGTCCTTCTATAATATTATGGGGTGGAGGGGGGTGGTATGGAGCAAGGGGCAAGTTGGGAA
GACAACCTGTAGGGCCTGCGGGGTCTATTGGGAACCAAGCTGGAGTGCAGTGGCACAATCTTGGCTCACT
GCAATCTCCGCCTCCTGGGTTCAAGCGATTCTCCTGCCTCAGCCTCCCGAGTTGTTGGGATTCCAGGCAT
GCATGACCAGGCTCAGCTAATTTTTGTTTTTTTGGTAGAGACGGGGTTTCACCATATTGGCCAGGCTGGT
CTCCAACTCCTAATCTCAGGTGATCTACCCACCTTGGCCTCCCAAATTGCTGGGATTACAGGCGTGAACC
ACTGCTCCCTTCCCTGTCCTTCTGATTTTAAAATAACTATACCAGCAGGAGGACGTCCAGACACAGCATA
GGCTACCTGGCCATGCCCAACCGGTGGGACATTTGAGTTGCTTGCTTGGCACTGTCCTCTCATGCGTTGG
GTCCACTCAGTAGATGCCTGTTGAATTGGGTACGCGGCCAGCTTGGCTGTGGAATGTGTGTCAGTTAGGG
TGTGGAAAGTCCCCAGGCTCCCCAGCAGGCAGAAGTATGCAAAGCATGCATCTCAATTAGTCAGCAACCA
GGTGTGGAAAGTCCCCAGGCTCCCCAGCAGGCAGAAGTATGCAAAGCATGCATCTCAATTAGTCAGCAAC
CATAGTCCCGCCCCTAACTCCGCCCATCCCGCCCCTAACTCCGCCCAGTTCCGCCCATTCTCCGCCCCAT
GGCTGACTAATTTTTTTTATTTATGCAGAGGCCGAGGCCGCCTCGGCCTCTGAGCTATTCCAGAAGTAGT
GAGGAGGCTTTTTTGGAGGCCTAGGCTTTTGCAAAAAGCTCCTCGAGGAACTGAAAAACCAGAAAGTTAA
TTCCCTATAGTGAGTCGTATTAAATTCGTAATCATGTCATAGCTGTTTCCTGTGTGAAATTGTTATCCGC
TCACAATTCCACACAACATACGAGCCGGAAGCATAAAGTGTAAAGCCTGGGGTGCCTAATGAGTGAGCTA
ACTCACATTAATTGCGTTGCGCTCACTGCCCGCTTTCCAGTCGGGAAACCTGTCGTGCCAGCTGCATTAA
TGAATCGGCCAACGCGCGGGGAGAGGCGGTTTGCGTATTGGGCGCTCTTCCGCTTCCTCGCTCACTGACT
CGCTGCGCTCGGTCGTTCGGCTGCGGCGAGCGGTATCAGCTCACTCAAAGGCGGTAATACGGTTATCCAC
AGAATCAGGGGATAACGCAGGAAAGAACATGTGAGCAAAAGGCCAGCAAAAGGCCAGGAACCGTAAAAAG
GCCGCGTTGCTGGCGTTTTTCCATAGGCTCCGCCCCCCTGACGAGCATCACAAAAATCGACGCTCAAGTC
AGAGGTGGCGAAACCCGACAGGACTATAAAGATACCAGGCGTTTCCCCCTGGAAGCTCCCTCGTGCGCTC
TCCTGTTCCGACCCTGCCGCTTACCGGATACCTGTCCGCCTTTCTCCCTTCGGGAAGCGTGGCGCTTTCT
CATAGCTCACGCTGTAGGTATCTCAGTTCGGTGTAGGTCGTTCGCTCCAAGCTGGGCTGTGTGCACGAAC
CCCCCGTTCAGCCCGACCGCTGCGCCTTATCCGGTAACTATCGTCTTGAGTCCAACCCGGTAAGACACGA
CTTATCGCCACTGGCAGCAGCCACTGGTAACAGGATTAGCAGAGCGAGGTATGTAGGCGGTGCTACAGAG
TTCTTGAAGTGGTGGCCTAACTACGGCTACACTAGAAGAACAGTATTTGGTATCTGCGCTCTGCTGAAGC
CAGTTACCTTCGGAAAAAGAGTTGGTAGCTCTTGATCCGGCAAACAAACCACCGCTGGTAGCGGTGGTTT
TTTTGTTTGCAAGCAGCAGATTACGCGCAGAAAAAAAGGATCTCAAGAAGATCCTTTGATCTTTTCTACG
GGGTCTGACGCTCAGTGGAACGAAAACTCACGTTAAGGGATTTTGGTCATGAGATTATCAAAAAGGATCT
TCACCTAGATCCTTTTAAATTAAAAATGAAGTTTTAAATCAATCTAAAGTATATATGAGTAAACTTGGTC
TGACAGTTACCAATGCTTAATCAGTGAGGCACCTATCTCAGCGATCTGTCTATTTCGTTCATCCATAGTT
GCCTGACTCCCCGTCGTGTAGATAACTACGATACGGGAGGGCTTACCATCTGGCCCCAGTGCTGCAATGA
TACCGCGAGACCCACGCTCACCGGCTCCAGATTTATCAGCAATAAACCAGCCAGCCGGAAGGGCCGAGCG
CAGAAGTGGTCCTGCAACTTTATCCGCCTCCATCCAGTCTATTAATTGTTGCCGGGAAGCTAGAGTAAGT
AGTTCGCCAGTTAATAGTTTGCGCAACGTTGTTGCCATTGCTACAGGCATCGTGGTGTCACGCTCGTCGT
TTGGTATGGCTTCATTCAGCTCCGGTTCCCAACGATCAAGGCGAGTTACATGATCCCCCATGTTGTGCAA
AAAAGCGGTTAGCTCCTTCGGTCCTCCGATCGTTGTCAGAAGTAAGTTGGCCGCAGTGTTATCACTCATG
GTTATGGCAGCACTGCATAATTCTCTTACTGTCATGCCATCCGTAAGATGCTTTTCTGTGACTGGTGAGT
ACTCAACCAAGTCATTCTGAGAATAGTGTATGCGGCGACCGAGTTGCTCTTGCCCGGCGTCAATACGGGA
TAATACCGCGCCACATAGCAGAACTTTAAAAGTGCTCATCATTGGAAAACGTTCTTCGGGGCGAAAACTC
TCAAGGATCTTACCGCTGTTGAGATCCAGTTCGATGTAACCCACTCGTGCACCCAACTGATCTTCAGCAT
CTTTTACTTTCACCAGCGTTTCTGGGTGAGCAAAAACAGGAAGGCAAAATGCCGCAAAAAAGGGAATAAG
GGCGACACGGAAATGTTGAATACTCATACTCTTCCTTTTTCAATATTATTGAAGCATTTATCAGGGTTAT
TGTCTCATGAGCGGATACATATTTGAATGTATTTAGAAAAATAAACAAATAGGGGTTCCGCGCACATTTC
CCCGAAAAGTGCCACCTG
[124 nt withheld, positions 17379-17502]
C
[91 nt withheld, positions 17504-17594]
A
[49 nt withheld, positions 17596-17644]
CCTTTGACGTTGGAGTCCACGTTCTTT
[37 nt withheld, positions 17672-17708]
ACCCTATCTCGGTCTATTCTTTTGATTTATAAGGGATTTTGCCGATTTCGGCCTATTGGTTAAAAAATGA
GCTGATTTAACAAAAATTTAACGCGAATTTTAACAAAATATTAACGCTTACAATTT
